Addgene plasmid #57421: mEos2-Talin-ABM-10
Purpose: Localization: Talin Actin Binding Module, Excitation: 505 / 569, Emission: 516 / 581
Depositing lab: Michael Davidson. Depositing organization: Florida State University, Tallahassee. Publication: Nanoscale architecture of integrin-based cell adhesions. Kanchanawong P, Shtengel G, Pasapera AM, Ramko EB, Davidson MW, Hess HF, Waterman CM. Nature. 2010 Nov 25;468(7323):580-4. doi: 10.1038/nature09621. PubMed 21107430.
Backbone
  Vector backbone: mEos2
  Backbone size w/o insert (bp): 4750
  Vector type: Mammalian Expression
  Selectable markers: Neomycin (select with G418)
Growth in bacteria
  Bacterial resistance: Kanamycin, 50 μg/mL
  Growth temperature: 37°C
  Growth strain: DH5alpha
  Copy number: High Copy
Gene/Insert
  Gene/Insert name: Talin AMB (alt name: NM_011602.5)
  Species: M. musculus (mouse)
  Mutation: Actin Binding Module; I/LWEQ = 197 amino acids from C
  Promoter: CMV
  Tag / fusion protein: mEos2
  Cloning method: Unknown
  Sequencing primers: 5′ CMV-F; 3′ SV40pA-R
Terms and licenses: Academic/Nonprofit Terms; Industry Terms
Depositor comments: . Excitation = 505 / 569; Emission = 516 / 581
How to cite: mEos2-Talin-ABM-10 was a gift from Michael Davidson (Addgene plasmid # 57421 ; http://n2t.net/addgene:57421 ; RRID:Addgene_57421)
