[The description below was written by a language model from this plasmid's Addgene catalogue record.]
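Description:
mEos2-Talin-ABM-10 is a mammalian expression plasmid built on an mEos2 fluorescent-protein backbone of about 4.75 kb (without insert). It is propagated in E. coli as a high-copy plasmid under kanamycin selection, and it carries a neomycin resistance marker that allows G418 selection of transfected mammalian cells. No feature table accompanies the record, so the origin of replication and the exact layout of the resistance cassette are not stated. The listed sequencing primers point to a CMV promoter upstream and an SV40 polyadenylation signal downstream of the coding region.

The payload is a fragment of mouse talin, the actin binding module (the I/LWEQ domain), described as the 197 amino acids at the C-terminal end of the protein. It is expressed from the CMV promoter as a fusion to mEos2. mEos2 is a monomeric green-to-red photoconvertible fluorescent protein. The recorded spectral values match this behaviour, with excitation/emission of 505/516 nm for the green form and 569/581 nm for the red form. The record does not explicitly state the orientation of the fusion or the linker. The "10" in the name may refer to linker length, but this is not confirmed.

The stated purpose is localization, meaning the construct labels structures to which the talin actin binding module is targeted. The photoconvertible tag makes the construct suited to single-molecule localization (PALM-type) super-resolution imaging. This fits the associated publication, which mapped the nanoscale architecture of integrin-based cell adhesions.
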