>Addgene plasmid #57421 | mEos2-Talin-ABM-10 | depositor partial sequence | sequence record 88555 | insert sequence
GACGTCAGATCCGCTAGCGCTACCGGTCGCCACCATGAGTGCGATTAAGCCAGACATGAAGATCAAACTC
CGTATGGAAGGCAACGTAAACGGGCACCACTTTGTGATCGACGGAGATGGTACAGGCAAGCCTTTTGAGG
GAAAACAGAGTATGGATCTTGAAGTCAAAGAGGGCGGACCTCTGCCTTTTGCCTTTGATATCCTGACCAC
TGCATTCCATTACGGCAACAGGGTATTCGCCAAATATCCAGACAACATACAAGACTATTTTAAGCAGTCG
TTTCCTAAGGGGTATTCGTGGGAACGAAGCTTGACTTTCGAAGACGGGGGCATTTGCATTGCCAGAAACG
ACATAACAATGGAAGGGGACACTTTCTATAATAAAGTTCGATTTTATGGTACCAACTTTCCCGCCAATGG
TCCAGTTATGCAGAAGAAGACGCTGAAATGGGAGCCCTCCACTGAGAAAATGTATGTGCGTGATGGAGTG
CTGACGGGTGATATTCATATGGCTTTGTTGCTTGAAGGAAATGCCCATTACCGATGTGACTTCAGAACTA
CTTACAAAGCTAAGGAGAAGGGTGTCAAGTTACCAGGCTACCACTTTGTGGACCACTGCATTGAGATTTT
AAGCCATGACAAAGATTACAACAAGGTTAAGCTGTATGAGCATGCTGTTGCTCATTCTGGATTGCCTGAC
AATGCCAGACGATCCGGACTCAGATCTCGAGCTCAAGCTTCGATCCTAGAAGCTGCCAAGTCCATCGCTG
CAGCCACCAGTGCACTGGTAAAGGCTGCGTCAGCAGCCCAGAGGGAGCTGGTGGCTCAAGGAAAGGTGGG
CGCCATTCCAGCCAATGCACTGGATGATGGGCAGTGGTCGCAGGGCCTCATTTCCGCTGCCCGTATGGTG
GCTGCGGCCACCAACAATCTGTGTGAAGCAGCTAACGCAGCTGTCCAGGGCCATGCTAGCCAGGAGAAAC
TCATTTCCTCAGCCAAGCAAGTAGCTGCCTCCACAGCTCAGCTCCTGGTAGCTTGCAAGGTCAAAGCAGA
TCAGGACTCTGAGGCAATGAAACGGCTCCAGGCTGCTGGCAATGCAGTGAAGAGGGCCTCAGATAACCTG
GTAAAGGCGGCCCAGAAAGCTGCAGCCTTCGAAGACCAGGAGAATGAGACGGTGGTGGTGAAGGAGAAAA
TGGTTGGGGGCATTGCCCAGATTATCGCAGCACAGGAAGAGATGCTTCGGAAGGAACGAGAGCTGGAAGA
GGCTCGGAAAAAGCTCGCCCAGATCCGGCAGCAGCAGTACAAGTTCTTGCCTTCAGAGCTTCGAGACGAG
CACTAAGGATCCACCGGATCTAGATAACTGATCATAATCAGCCAT
