>Addgene plasmid #57421 | mEos2-Talin-ABM-10 | addgene partial sequence | sequence record 151709 | AllEos-F 5'-GGAGAAGGGTGTCAAGTTAC-3'
GCATTGAGATTTTAAGCCATGACAAAGATTACAACAAGGTTAAGCTGTATGAGCATGCTGTTGCTCATTC
TGGATTGCCTGACAATGCCAGACGATCCGGACTCAGATCTCGAGCTCAAGCTTCGATCCTAGAAGCTGCC
AAGTCCATCGCTGCAGCCACCAGTGCACTGGTAAAGGCTGCGTCAGCAGCCCAGAGGGAGCTGGTGGCTC
AAGGAAAGGTGGGCGCCATTCCAGCCAATGCACTGGATGATGGGCAGTGGTCGCAGGGCCTCATTTCCGC
TGCCCGTATGGTGGCTGCGGCCACCAACAATCTGTGTGAAGCAGCTAACGCAGCTGTCCAGGGCCATGCT
AGCCAGGAGAAACTCATTTCCTCAGCCAAGCAAGTAGCTGCCTCCACAGCTCAGCTCCTGGTAGCTTGCA
AGGTCAAAGCAGATCAGGACTCTGAGGCAATGAAACGGCTCCAGGCTGCTGGCAATGCAGTGAAGAGGGC
CTCAGATAACCTGGTAAAGGCGGCCCAGAAAGCTGCAGCCTTCGAAGACCAGGAGAATGAGACGGTGGTG
GTGAAGGAGAAAATGGTTGGGGGCATTGCCCAGATTATCGCAGCACAGGAAGAGATGCTTCGGAAGGAAC
GAGAGCTGGAAGAGGCTCGGAAAAAGCTCGCCCAGATCCGGCAGCAGCAGTACAAGTTCTTGCCTTCAGA
GCTTCGAGACGAGCACTAAGGATCCACCGGATCTAGATAACTGATCATAATCAGCCATACCACATTTGTA
GAGGTTTTACTTGCTTTAAA
